Addgene plasmid #147117: pT7-EGFP-C1-HsNXF-1delLRR_O
Purpose: Mammalian Expression of HsNxf-1-delLRR
Depositing lab: Elisa Izaurralde. Depositing organization: Max Planck Institute for Developmental Biology. Publication: Structure-function studies of nucleocytoplasmic transport of retroviral genomic RNA by mRNA export factor TAP. Teplova M, Wohlbold L, Khin NW, Izaurralde E, Patel DJ. Nat Struct Mol Biol. 2011 Aug 7;18(9):990-8. doi: 10.1038/nsmb.2094. PubMed 21822283.
Backbone
  Vector backbone: Unknown
  Vector type: Mammalian Expression
Growth in bacteria
  Bacterial resistance: Kanamycin, 50 μg/mL
  Growth temperature: 37°C
  Growth strain: DH5alpha
  Copy number: High Copy
Gene/Insert
  Gene/Insert name: HsNxf-1-delLRR
  Species: H. sapiens (human)
  Entrez Gene: NXF1 (a.k.a. MEX67, TAP)
  Cloning method: Unknown
Terms and licenses: Academic/Nonprofit Terms; Industry Terms: Not Available to Industry
Depositor comments: ORF extracted from NCBI: NM_006362.4. Plasmids from this collection were made available to the research community and donated after the lab closed. Please note that the sequence provided by the depositing laboratory may be theoretical/predicted or based on Sanger sequencing results. There may be discrepancies between sequencing results obtained by Addgene and the depositor sequence. If an Addgene verified sequence is not available, please contact before placing your order to request that our lab fully sequence the plasmid.
How to cite: pT7-EGFP-C1-HsNXF-1delLRR_O was a gift from Elisa Izaurralde (Addgene plasmid # 147117 ; http://n2t.net/addgene:147117 ; RRID:Addgene_147117)
