[The description below was written by a language model from this plasmid's Addgene catalogue record and pLannotate feature annotations shown in this document.]
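Description:
pT7-EGFP-C1-HsNXF-1delLRR_O is a 6,451-nt mammalian expression plasmid encoding an N-terminally EGFP-tagged deletion variant of the human mRNA export factor NXF1 (also called TAP or MEX67). The catalogue lists the backbone as unknown, but the name and feature layout are those of an EGFP-C1-type vector with a T7 promoter added upstream of the fusion. In bacteria it replicates from a high-copy ColE1/pUC-type origin and is selected with kanamycin. The resistance gene is the Tn5 NeoR/KanR aminoglycoside phosphotransferase, placed behind tandem bacterial (bla) and SV40 early promoters and followed by the HSV TK polyadenylation signal. The same cassette can therefore also give G418 resistance in mammalian cells. An f1 origin is present as well.

The expression unit is driven by the human CMV immediate-early enhancer and promoter. A bacteriophage T7 promoter sits between the CMV promoter and the coding region, which would also allow transcription by T7 RNA polymerase, for example for in vitro use. The EGFP coding sequence comes first, followed by a short remnant of the multiple cloning site and then the NXF1 coding region, with the SV40 poly(A) signal terminating the transcript. The annotation marks NXF1 as a fragment, consistent with the "delLRR" name, which indicates removal of the leucine-rich repeat domain; the exact deletion boundaries are not stated. The ORF derives from the human NXF1 reference transcript. Small annotated fragments (HIV-1 LTR, SV40 large T antigen, ble, bGH poly(A)) are probably incidental backbone matches rather than functional parts.

The construct comes from structure-function work on NXF1/TAP-mediated nuclear export of retroviral RNA. It suits testing how loss of the LRR domain affects the localisation and export activity of the fluorescent fusion protein in transfected cells. The depositor sequence may be theoretical rather than experimentally verified.
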