Features (pLannotate 1.2.2; 17 found; start..end, strand, type, name):
     61..364     +  enhancer       CMV enhancer: human cytomegalovirus immediate early enhancer
    365..568     +  promoter       CMV promoter: human cytomegalovirus (CMV) immediate early promoter
    564..597     +  LTR            5' LTR (truncated) (fragment): truncated 5' long terminal repeat (LTR) from HIV-1
    613..631     +  promoter       T7 promoter: promoter for bacteriophage T7 RNA polymerase
    665..1381    +  CDS            EGFP: EGFP is a basic (constitutively fluorescent) green fluorescent protein published in 1996, derived from Aequorea victoria. It is reported to be a rapidly-maturing weak dimer with moderate acid sensitivity.
   1382..1424    +  misc_feature   MCS (fragment): multiple cloning site
   1433..3106    +  CDS            NXF1 (fragment): NXF1_HUMAN - Also known as TAP. Experimental evidence at protein level: Swiss-Prot protein existence level 1. Involved in the nuclear export of mRNA species bearing retroviral constitutive transport elements (CTE) and in the export of mRNA from the nucleus to the cytoplasm (TAP/NFX1 pathway) (PubMed:10924507). The NXF1-NXT1 heterodimer is involved in the export of HSP70 mRNA in conjunction with ALYREF/THOC4 and THOC5 components of the TREX complex (PubMed:18364396, PubMed:19165146, PubMed:9660949). ALYREF/THOC4-bound mRNA is thought to be transferred to the NXF1-NXT1 heterodimer for export (Pu
   3132..3216    +  CDS            large T antigen (fragment): large T antigen from SV40 (simian virus 40)
   3239..3360    +  polyA_signal   SV40 poly(A) signal: SV40 polyadenylation signal
   3394..3822    -  rep_origin     f1 ori (sequence partly withheld): f1 bacteriophage origin of replication; arrow indicates direction of (+) strand synthesis
   3849..3953    +  promoter       AmpR promoter: bla
   3955..4312    +  promoter       SV40 promoter: SV40 enhancer and early promoter
   4347..5141    +  CDS            NeoR/KanR: aminoglycoside phosphotransferase from Tn5; aph(3')-II (or nptII); confers resistance to neomycin, kanamycin, and G418 (Geneticin®)
   5162..5314    +  CDS            ble (fragment): BLE_KLEPN - Experimental evidence at protein level: Swiss-Prot protein existence level 1. Binding protein with a strong affinity to the bleomycin family of antibiotics. Binds to CL990; an antimitotic-antibiotic compound. From Klebsiella pneumoniae.
   5373..5420    +  polyA_signal   HSV TK poly(A) signal: herpes simplex virus thymidine kinase polyadenylation signal (Cole and Stacy, 1985)
   5511..5527    -  polyA_signal   bGH poly(A) signal (fragment): bovine growth hormone polyadenylation signal
   5749..6337    +  rep_origin     ori: high-copy-number ColE1/pMB1/pBR322/pUC origin of replication
>Addgene plasmid #147117 | pT7-EGFP-C1-HsNXF-1delLRR_O | depositor full sequence | sequence record 289564 | Full Sequence
TAGTTATTAATAGTAATCAATTACGGGGTCATTAGTTCATAGCCCATATATGGAGTTCCGCGTTACATAA
CTTACGGTAAATGGCCCGCCTGGCTGACCGCCCAACGACCCCCGCCCATTGACGTCAATAATGACGTATG
TTCCCATAGTAACGCCAATAGGGACTTTCCATTGACGTCAATGGGTGGAGTATTTACGGTAAACTGCCCA
CTTGGCAGTACATCAAGTGTATCATATGCCAAGTACGCCCCCTATTGACGTCAATGACGGTAAATGGCCC
GCCTGGCATTATGCCCAGTACATGACCTTATGGGACTTTCCTACTTGGCAGTACATCTACGTATTAGTCA
TCGCTATTACCATGGTGATGCGGTTTTGGCAGTACATCAATGGGCGTGGATAGCGGTTTGACTCACGGGG
ATTTCCAAGTCTCCACCCCATTGACGTCAATGGGAGTTTGTTTTGGCACCAAAATCAACGGGACTTTCCA
AAATGTCGTAACAACTCCGCCCCATTGACGCAAATGGGCGGTAGGCGTGTACGGTGGGAGGTCTATATAA
GCAGAGCTCTCTGGCTAACTAGAGAACCCACTGCTTACTGGCTTATCGAAATTAATACGACTCACTATAG
GGAGACCCAAGCTCTAGCGCTACCGGTCGCCACCATGGTGAGCAAGGGCGAGGAGCTGTTCACCGGGGTG
GTGCCCATCCTGGTCGAGCTGGACGGCGACGTAAACGGCCACAAGTTCAGCGTGTCCGGCGAGGGCGAGG
GCGATGCCACCTACGGCAAGCTGACCCTGAAGTTCATCTGCACCACCGGCAAGCTGCCCGTGCCCTGGCC
CACCCTCGTGACCACCCTGACCTACGGCGTGCAGTGCTTCAGCCGCTACCCCGACCACATGAAGCAGCAC
GACTTCTTCAAGTCCGCCATGCCCGAAGGCTACGTCCAGGAGCGCACCATCTTCTTCAAGGACGACGGCA
ACTACAAGACCCGCGCCGAGGTGAAGTTCGAGGGCGACACCCTGGTGAACCGCATCGAGCTGAAGGGCAT
CGACTTCAAGGAGGACGGCAACATCCTGGGGCACAAGCTGGAGTACAACTACAACAGCCACAACGTCTAT
ATCATGGCCGACAAGCAGAAGAACGGCATCAAGGTGAACTTCAAGATCCGCCACAACATCGAGGACGGCA
GCGTGCAGCTCGCCGACCACTACCAGCAGAACACCCCCATCGGCGACGGCCCCGTGCTGCTGCCCGACAA
CCACTACCTGAGCACCCAGTCCGCCCTGAGCAAAGACCCCAACGAGAAGCGCGATCACATGGTCCTGCTG
GAGTTCGTGACCGCCGCCGGGATCACTCTCGGCATGGACGAGCTGTACAAGTCCGGACTCAGATCTCGAG
CTCAAGCTTCGAATTCTGCAGTCGCCATGGATATGGCGGACGAGGGGAAGTCGTACAGCGAACACGATGA
TGAACGCGTTAATTTCCCTCAAAGAAAGAAGAAAGGCCGGGGTCCCTTCCGGTGGAAATATGGTGAAGGA
AACCGTAGGTCTGGAAGAGGCGGTTCTGGTATTCGGTCTTCCCGCCTTGAGGAAGATGATGGAGATGTGG
CAATGAGTGATGCCCAGGATGGTCCCCGAGTACGATACAACCCCTATACCACCCGACCTAACCGTCGGGG
TGATACTTGGCATGATCGAGATCGCATTCATGTTACTGTGCGGAGAGACAGAGCTCCTCCAGAGAGAGGA
GGGGCTGGCACCAGCCAGGATGGGACCTCAAAGAACTGGTTCAAGATTACAATTCCTTATGGCAGAAAGT
ATGACAAGGCATGGCTCCTGAGCATGATTCAGAGCAAGTGCAGTGTGCCCTTCACCCCTATTGAGTTTCA
CTATGAGAATACACGGGCCCAGTTCTTCGTTGAAGACGCCAGTACTGCCTCTGCATTGAAGGCTGTCAAC
TATAAGATTTTGGATCGGGAGAACCGAAGGATATCTATCATCATCAACTCTTCTGCTCCACCCCACACTA
TACTGAATATCCCTGAGCTATTGTCCTTGAACTTGAGCAACAACAGGCTGTACAGGCTGGATGACATGTC
TAGCATTGTTCAGAAGGCACCCAACCTGAAGATCCTAAACCTTTCTGGAAATGAATTGAAGTCTGAGCGG
GAATTGGACAAGATAAAGGGGCTGAAGCTAGAAGAGCTCTGGCTCGATGGAAACTCCCTGTGTGACACCT
TCCGAGACCAGTCCACCTACATCAGCGCCATTCGCGAACGATTTCCCAAGTTACTACGCCTGGATGGCCA
TGAGCTACCCCCACCAATTGCCTTTGATGTTGAAGCCCCCACGACGTTACCGCCCTGCAAGGGAAGCTAT
TTTGGAACAGAAAACTTGAAGAGTCTGGTCTTGCACTTCCTGCAACAGTACTATGCAATTTACGACTCTG
GAGACCGACAAGGGCTCCTGGATGCCTACCATGATGGGGCCTGCTGTTCCCTGAGCATTCCTTTCATTCC
TCAGAACCCTGCCCGAAGCAGCTTAGCCGAGTATTTCAAGGATAGCAGAAATGTGAAGAAGCTTAAAGAC
CCTACCTTGCGGTTCCGGCTGCTGAAGCACACGCGTCTCAACGTTGTTGCCTTCCTCAATGAGTTGCCCA
AAACCCAGCACGACGTCAATTCCTTCGTGGTAGACATAAGCGCCCAGACAAGCACATTGCTGTGTTTTTC
TGTCAATGGAGTCTTCAAGGAAGTGGACGGAAAGTCCCGGGATTCTTTGCGAGCCTTCACCCGGACATTC
ATTGCTGTTCCTGCTAGCAATTCAGGGCTATGTATTGTAAATGATGAGCTATTTGTGCGGAATGCCAGTT
CTGAAGAGATCCAAAGAGCCTTCGCTATGCCTGCACCCACGCCTTCCTCCAGCCCGGTGCCCACCCTCTC
TCCAGAGCAGCAGGAAATGTTGCAAGCATTCTCTACCCAGTCTGGCATGAACCTCGAGTGGTCCCAGAAG
TGCCTTCAGGACAACAACTGGGACTACACCAGATCTGCCCAGGCCTTCACTCATCTCAAGGCCAAGGGCG
AGATCCCAGAAGTGGCATTCATGAAGTGAGGATCCACCGGATCTAGATAACTGATCATAATCAGCCATAC
CACATTTGTAGAGGTTTTACTTGCTTTAAAAAACCTCCCACACCTCCCCCTGAACCTGAAACATAAAATG
AATGCAATTGTTGTTGTTAACTTGTTTATTGCAGCTTATAATGGTTACAAATAAAGCAATAGCATCACAA
ATTTCACAAATAAAGCATTTTTTTCACTGCATTCTAGTTGTGGTTTGTCCAAACTCATCAATGTATCTTA
ACGCGTAAATTGTAAGCGTTAATATTTTGTTAAAATTCGCGTTAAATTTTTGTTAAATCAGCTCATTTTT
TAACCAATAGGCCGAAATCGGCAAAATCCCTTATAAATCAAAAGAATAGACCGAGATAGGGT
[37 nt withheld, positions 3493-3529]
AAAGAACGTGGACTCCAACGTCAAAGG
[49 nt withheld, positions 3557-3605]
T
[91 nt withheld, positions 3607-3697]
G
[124 nt withheld, positions 3699-3822]
CAGGTGGCACTTTTCGGGGAAATGTGCGCGGAACCCCTATTTGTTTATTTTTCTAAATACATTCAAATAT
GTATCCGCTCATGAGACAATAACCCTGATAAATGCTTCAATAATATTGAAAAAGGAAGAGTCCTGAGGCG
GAAAGAACCAGCTGTGGAATGTGTGTCAGTTAGGGTGTGGAAAGTCCCCAGGCTCCCCAGCAGGCAGAAG
TATGCAAAGCATGCATCTCAATTAGTCAGCAACCAGGTGTGGAAAGTCCCCAGGCTCCCCAGCAGGCAGA
AGTATGCAAAGCATGCATCTCAATTAGTCAGCAACCATAGTCCCGCCCCTAACTCCGCCCATCCCGCCCC
TAACTCCGCCCAGTTCCGCCCATTCTCCGCCCCATGGCTGACTAATTTTTTTTATTTATGCAGAGGCCGA
GGCCGCCTCGGCCTCTGAGCTATTCCAGAAGTAGTGAGGAGGCTTTTTTGGAGGCCTAGGCTTTTGCAAA
GATCGATCAAGAGACAGGATGAGGATCGTTTCGCATGATTGAACAAGATGGATTGCACGCAGGTTCTCCG
GCCGCTTGGGTGGAGAGGCTATTCGGCTATGACTGGGCACAACAGACAATCGGCTGCTCTGATGCCGCCG
TGTTCCGGCTGTCAGCGCAGGGGCGCCCGGTTCTTTTTGTCAAGACCGACCTGTCCGGTGCCCTGAATGA
ACTGCAAGACGAGGCAGCGCGGCTATCGTGGCTGGCCACGACGGGCGTTCCTTGCGCAGCTGTGCTCGAC
GTTGTCACTGAAGCGGGAAGGGACTGGCTGCTATTGGGCGAAGTGCCGGGGCAGGATCTCCTGTCATCTC
ACCTTGCTCCTGCCGAGAAAGTATCCATCATGGCTGATGCAATGCGGCGGCTGCATACGCTTGATCCGGC
TACCTGCCCATTCGACCACCAAGCGAAACATCGCATCGAGCGAGCACGTACTCGGATGGAAGCCGGTCTT
GTCGATCAGGATGATCTGGACGAAGAGCATCAGGGGCTCGCGCCAGCCGAACTGTTCGCCAGGCTCAAGG
CGAGCATGCCCGACGGCGAGGATCTCGTCGTGACCCATGGCGATGCCTGCTTGCCGAATATCATGGTGGA
AAATGGCCGCTTTTCTGGATTCATCGACTGTGGCCGGCTGGGTGTGGCGGACCGCTATCAGGACATAGCG
TTGGCTACCCGTGATATTGCTGAAGAGCTTGGCGGCGAATGGGCTGACCGCTTCCTCGTGCTTTACGGTA
TCGCCGCTCCCGATTCGCAGCGCATCGCCTTCTATCGCCTTCTTGACGAGTTCTTCTGAGCGGGACTCTG
GGGTTCGAAATGACCGACCAAGCGACGCCCAACCTGCCATCACGAGATTTCGATTCCACCGCCGCCTTCT
ATGAAAGGTTGGGCTTCGGAATCGTTTTCCGGGACGCCGGCTGGATGATCCTCCAGCGCGGGGATCTCAT
GCTGGAGTTCTTCGCCCACCCTAGGGGGAGGCTAACTGAAACACGGAAGGAGACAATACCGGAAGGAACC
CGCGCTATGACGGCAATAAAAAGACAGAATAAAACGCACGGTGTTGGGTCGTTTGTTCATAAACGCGGGG
TTCGGTCCCAGGGCTGGCACTCTGTCGATACCCCACCGAGACCCCATTGGGGCCAATACGCCCGCGTTTC
TTCCTTTTCCCCACCCCACCCCCCAAGTTCGGGTGAAGGCCCAGGGCTCGCAGCCAACGTCGGGGCGGCA
GGCCCTGCCATAGCCTCAGGTTACTCATATATACTTTAGATTGATTTAAAACTTCATTTTTAATTTAAAA
GGATCTAGGTGAAGATCCTTTTTGATAATCTCATGACCAAAATCCCTTAACGTGAGTTTTCGTTCCACTG
AGCGTCAGACCCCGTAGAAAAGATCAAAGGATCTTCTTGAGATCCTTTTTTTCTGCGCGTAATCTGCTGC
TTGCAAACAAAAAAACCACCGCTACCAGCGGTGGTTTGTTTGCCGGATCAAGAGCTACCAACTCTTTTTC
CGAAGGTAACTGGCTTCAGCAGAGCGCAGATACCAAATACTGTCCTTCTAGTGTAGCCGTAGTTAGGCCA
CCACTTCAAGAACTCTGTAGCACCGCCTACATACCTCGCTCTGCTAATCCTGTTACCAGTGGCTGCTGCC
AGTGGCGATAAGTCGTGTCTTACCGGGTTGGACTCAAGACGATAGTTACCGGATAAGGCGCAGCGGTCGG
GCTGAACGGGGGGTTCGTGCACACAGCCCAGCTTGGAGCGAACGACCTACACCGAACTGAGATACCTACA
GCGTGAGCTATGAGAAAGCGCCACGCTTCCCGAAGGGAGAAAGGCGGACAGGTATCCGGTAAGCGGCAGG
GTCGGAACAGGAGAGCGCACGAGGGAGCTTCCAGGGGGAAACGCCTGGTATCTTTATAGTCCTGTCGGGT
TTCGCCACCTCTGACTTGAGCGTCGATTTTTGTGATGCTCGTCAGGGGGGCGGAGCCTATGGAAAAACGC
CAGCAACGCGGCCTTTTTACGGTTCCTGGCCTTTTGCTGGCCTTTTGCTCACATGTTCTTTCCTGCGTTA
TCCCCTGATTCTGTGGATAACCGTATTACCGCCATGCAT
